>Addgene plasmid #233967 | makeTCR_Hs.TRAV26-1 | addgene full sequence | sequence record 470006 | Addgene NGS Result
CGTCTCAGATGAGGCTGGTGGCAAGAGTAACTGTGTTTCTGACCTTTGGAACTATAATTGATGCTAAGAC
CACCCAGCCCCCCTCCATGGATTGCGCTGAAGGAAGAGCTGCAAACCTGCCTTGTAATCACTCTACCATC
AGTGGAAATGAGTATGTGTATTGGTATCGACAGATTCACTCCCAGGGGCCACAGTATATCATTCATGGTC
TAAAAAACAATGAAACCAATGAAATGGCCTCTCTGATCATCACAGAAGACAGAAAGTCCAGCACCTTGAT
CCTGCCCCACGCTACGCTGAGAGACACTGCTGTGTACTACTGTTGAGACGCAGGGAAGATGGCCGCGAAG
AAAACGTCATAGCTGTTTCCTGACTGACCATTTAAATCATACCTGACCTCCATAGCAGAAAGTCAAAAGC
CTCCGACCGGAGGCTTTTGACTTGATCGGCACGTAAGAGGTTCCAACTTTCACCATAATGAAATAAGATC
ACTACCGGGCGTATTTTTTGAGTTATCGAGATTTTCAGGAGCTAAGGAAGCTAAAATGGAGAAAAAAATC
ACTGGATATACCACCGTTGATATATCCCAATGGCATCGTAAAGAACATTTTGAGGCATTTCAGTCAGTTG
CTCAATGTACCTATAACCAGACCGTTCAGCTGGATATTACGGCCTTTTTAAAGACCGTAAAGAAAAATAA
GCACAAGTTTTATCCGGCCTTTATTCACATTCTTGCCCGCCTGATGAATGCTCATCCGGAATTTCGTATG
GCAATGAAAGACGGTGAGCTGGTGATATGGGATAGTGTTCACCCTTGTTACACCGTTTTCCATGAGCAAA
CTGAAACGTTTTCATCGCTCTGGAGTGAATACCACGACGATTTCCGGCAGTTTCTACACATATATTCGAA
AGATGTGGCGTGTTACGGTGAAAACCTGGCCTATTTCCCTAAAGGGTTTATTGAGAATATGTTTTTTGTC
TCAGCCAATCCCTGGGTGAGTTTCACCAGTTTTGATTTAAACGTGGCCAATATGGACAACTTCTTCGCCC
CCGTTTTCACCATGGGCAAATATTATACGCAAGGCGACAAGGTGCTGATGCCGCTGGCGATTCAGGTTCA
TCATGCCGTTTGTGATGGCTTCCATGTCGGCAGAATGCTTAATGAATTACAACAGTACTGCGATGAGTGG
CAGGGCGGGGCGTAATGAGGGCCCAAATGTAATCACCTGGCTCACCTTCGGGTGGGCCTTTCTGCGTTGC
TGGCGTTTTTCCATAGGCTCCGCCCCCCTGACGAGCATCACAAAAATCGATGCTCAAGTCAGAGGTGGCG
AAACCCGACAGGACTATAAAGATACCAGGCGTTTCCCCCTGGAAGCTCCCTCGTGCGCTCTCCTGTTCCG
ACCCTGCCGCTTACCGGATACCTGTCCGCCTTTCTCCCTTCGGGAAGCGTGGCGCTTTCTCATAGCTCAC
GCTGTAGGTATCTCAGTTCGGTGTAGGTCGTTCGCTCCAAGCTGGGCTGTGTGCACGAACCCCCCGTTCA
GCCCGACCGCTGCGCCTTATCCGGTAACTATCGTCTTGAGTCCAACCCGGTAAGACACGACTTATCGCCA
CTGGCAGCAGCCACTGGTAACAGGATTAGCAGAGCGAGGTATGTAGGCGGTGCTACAGAGTTCTTGAAGT
GGTGGCCTAACTACGGCTACACTAGAAGAACAGTATTTGGTATCTGCGCTCTGCTGAAGCCAGTTACCTC
GGAAAAAGAGTTGGTAGCTCTTGATCCGGCAAACAAACCACCGCTGGTAGCGGTGGTTTTTTTGTTTGCA
AGCAGCAGATTACGCGCAGAAAAAAAGGATCTCAAGAAGATCCTTTGATTTTCTACCGAAGAAAGGCCCA
CCCGTGAAGGTGAGCCAGTGAGTTGATTGCAGTCCAGTTACGCTGGAGTCTGAGGCTCGTCCTGAATGAT
ATCAAGCTTGAATTCGTTTGTAAAACGACGGCCAGTGCTAACCGTATCGCATTGGCCATACCTACA
Features (pLannotate 1.2.2; 8 found; start..end, strand, type, name):
      9..323     +  CDS            TRAV4: TVA4_HUMAN - Experimental evidence at protein level: Swiss-Prot protein existence level 1. V region of the variable domain of T cell receptor (TR) alpha chain that participates in the antigen recognition (PubMed:24600447). Alpha-beta T cell receptors are antigen specific receptors which are essential to the immune response and are present on the cell surface of T lymphocytes. Recognize peptide-major histocompatibility (MH) (pMH) complexes that are displayed by antigen presenting cells (APC), a prerequisite for efficient T cell adaptive immunity against pathogens (PubMed:25493333). Binding of a
    411..442     +  terminator     tonB terminator: bidirectional E. coli tonB-P14 transcription terminator
    443..545     +  promoter       cat promoter: promoter of the E. coli cat gene encoding chloramphenicol acetyltransferase
    546..1205    +  CDS            CmR: chloramphenicol acetyltransferase; cat; confers resistance to chloramphenicol
   1229..1256    +  terminator     T7Te terminator: phage T7 early transcription terminator
   1268..1855    -  rep_origin     ori: high-copy-number ColE1/pMB1/pBR322/pUC origin of replication
   1877..1906    -  terminator     T3Te terminator: phage T3 early transcription terminator
   1978..1997    -  CDS            lacZα (fragment): LacZα fragment of β-galactosidase; lacZ fragment
