[The description below was written by a language model from this plasmid's Addgene catalogue record and pLannotate feature annotations shown in this document.]
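Description:
makeTCR_Hs.TRAV26-1 is a small synthetic-biology part plasmid, about 2 kb in total, that stores a single human T cell receptor alpha-chain variable gene segment, TRAV26-1, as a module for the makeTCR assembly system. It is built on the custom minimal pmakeTCR backbone (roughly 1.7 kb) and is maintained in E. coli. Replication depends on a high-copy ColE1/pUC-type origin. Selection is by chloramphenicol, through a chloramphenicol acetyltransferase gene driven by its native cat promoter. The tonB, T7Te and T3Te transcription terminators flank the resistance cassette and the origin, which should insulate the insert from read-through transcription. A short lacZα remnant is also annotated, and M13 forward and reverse primer sites are listed for sequencing across the insert.

The payload is a synthetic fragment of about 316 bp encoding the TRAV26-1 V region. The automated annotation labels this feature TRAV4. That may simply reflect a nearest-match assignment to another TRAV family entry, or older nomenclature, since the catalogue lists TCRAV4S2 as an alias. The catalogue identity of TRAV26-1 is the intended one. No promoter drives the insert, so the plasmid is a donor part and not an expression construct. The insert is bounded by defined four-base junctions recorded as its 5′ and 3′ cloning sites, both preserved. Junctions of this kind suit directional, overhang-based joining with other modules, although the record does not name the enzyme used. According to the stated purpose and the associated publication title, the plasmid is one member of a V-gene library used for rapid, modular, single-step synthesis of full T cell receptor chains. In that scheme the chosen TRAV segment would be combined with other receptor components in a destination vector that this record does not describe.
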