Addgene plasmid #233967: makeTCR_Hs.TRAV26-1
Purpose: Hs TRAV gene for makeTCR assembly
Depositing lab: Michael Platten. Depositing organization: Deutsches Krebsforschungszentrum (DKFZ). Publication: makeTCR: A Modular Platform for Rapid, Flexible, Scalable, Single-Step T Cell Receptor Synthesis. Hamberger M, Neuhoff M-T, Pietrantonio SV, Boschert T, Maldonado Torres C, Errerd A, Tan CL, Lindner JM, Platten M, Green EW. bioRxiv 2025.04.27.647198 10.1101/2025.04.27.647198.
Backbone
  Vector backbone: pmakeTCR
  Backbone manufacturer: custom
  Backbone size w/o insert (bp): 1710
  Vector type: Synthetic Biology
Growth in bacteria
  Bacterial resistance: Chloramphenicol, 25 μg/mL
  Growth temperature: 37°C
  Growth strain: DH5alpha
  Copy number: High Copy
Gene/Insert
  Gene/Insert name: TRAV26-1 (alt name: ENSG00000211807)
  Species: H. sapiens (human)
  Insert size (bp): 316
  Entrez Gene: TRAV26-1 (a.k.a. TCRAV26S1, TCRAV4S2, TRAV261)
  Promoter: n/a
  Cloning method: Restriction Enzyme; 5′ cloning site GATG (not destroyed); 3′ cloning site CTGT (not destroyed)
  Sequencing primers: 5′ M13 (-21) Forward; 3′ M13 Reverse
Resource information
  A portion of this plasmid was derived from a plasmid made by: synthetic
Terms and licenses: Academic/Nonprofit Terms; Industry Terms: Not Available to Industry
Depositor comments: Please visit https://doi.org/10.1101/2025.04.27.647198 for bioRxiv preprint.
How to cite: makeTCR_Hs.TRAV26-1 was a gift from Michael Platten (Addgene plasmid # 233967 ; http://n2t.net/addgene:233967 ; RRID:Addgene_233967)
